Addgene plasmid #232520: pBEL2886
Purpose: Expression plasmid of LetB
Depositing lab: Gira Bhabha & Damian Ekiert. Depositing organization: Johns Hopkins University and School of Medicine. Publication: LetA defines a structurally distinct transporter family. Santarossa CC, Li Y, Yousef S, Hasdemir HS, Rodriguez CC, Haase MAB, Baek M, Coudray N, Pavek JG, Focke KN, Silverberg AL, Bautista C, Yeh JT, Marty MT, Baker D, Tajkhorshid E, Ekiert DC, Bhabha G. Nature. 2026 Jan 21. doi: 10.1038/s41586-025-09990-0. PubMed 41565823.
Backbone
  Vector backbone: pBAD
  Vector type: Bacterial Expression
Growth in bacteria
  Bacterial resistance: Ampicillin, 100 μg/mL
  Growth temperature: 37°C
  Growth strain: DH5alpha
  Copy number: High Copy
Gene/Insert
  Gene/Insert name: YebT (alt name: LetB)
  Species: E. coli
  Mutation: None
  Entrez Gene: letB (a.k.a. b1834, ECK1833, yebT)
  Promoter: araBAD
  Cloning method: Gibson Cloning
Terms and licenses: Academic/Nonprofit Terms; Industry Terms: Not Available to Industry
Depositor comments: Please visit https://doi.org/10.1101/2025.03.21.644421 for bioRxiv preprint.
How to cite: pBEL2886 was a gift from Gira Bhabha & Damian Ekiert (Addgene plasmid # 232520 ; http://n2t.net/addgene:232520 ; RRID:Addgene_232520)
