[The description below was written by a language model from this plasmid's Addgene catalogue record and pLannotate feature annotations shown in this document.]
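Description:
pBEL2886 is a bacterial expression plasmid built on a pBAD backbone for arabinose-inducible production of the E. coli protein LetB, formerly known as YebT. The sequenced plasmid is about 7.2 kb. It replicates from a ColE1/pMB1-type origin, is listed as high copy, and is selected with ampicillin through a β-lactamase gene driven by its own bla promoter. An M13 phage origin is also annotated, which in principle allows single-stranded DNA production with helper phage. Short fragments of bom, rop, the tetracycline resistance gene and its promoter are also annotated. These are non-functional remnants of the pBR322 lineage from which pBAD vectors derive.

The payload is the full-length letB/yebT open reading frame from E. coli K-12, recorded as unmutated and inserted by Gibson assembly immediately downstream of the araBAD promoter. The araC regulator gene is carried on the opposite strand, in the divergent arrangement typical of this system. AraC represses the promoter in the absence of L-arabinose and activates it when the sugar is present, giving tight, titratable control of expression. Transcription ends at the rrnB T1 and T2 terminators, which are preceded by a 5S rRNA segment carried over from the rrnB operon. No affinity or epitope tag is annotated or mentioned in the record.

LetB is annotated as a component of a transport pathway that contributes to membrane integrity and may span the periplasm to move substrates between the inner and outer membranes. The stated purpose is simply LetB expression, and the associated work concerns the partner transporter LetA.
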