Features (pLannotate 1.2.2; 14 found; start..end, strand, type, name):
     10..294     +  promoter       araBAD promoter: araBAD; promoter of the L-arabinose operon of E. coli; the araC regulatory gene is transcribed in the opposite direction (Guzman et al., 1995)
    328..2958    +  CDS            yebT: YEBT_ECOLI - Experimental evidence at protein level: Swiss-Prot protein existence level 1. Component of a transport pathway that contributes to membrane integrity (PubMed:27795327). May directly span the intermembrane space, facilitating the transport of substrates across the periplasm (Probable). From Escherichia coli (strain K12).
   3124..3239    +  ncRNA          5S rRNA: Accession: RF00001 - 5S ribosomal RNA
   3243..3329    +  terminator     rrnB T1 terminator: Escherichia coli rrnB; transcription terminator T1 from the E. coli rrnB gene
   3421..3448    +  terminator     rrnB T2 terminator: transcription terminator T2 from the E. coli rrnB gene
   3467..3558    +  promoter       AmpR promoter: bla
   3559..4419    +  CDS            AmpR: β-lactamase; bla; confers resistance to ampicillin, carbenicillin, and related antibiotics
   4461..4841    +  rep_origin     M13 ori (sequence partly withheld): M13 bacteriophage origin of replication; arrow indicates direction of (+) strand synthesis
   5027..5614    +  rep_origin     ori: high-copy-number ColE1/pMB1/pBR322/pUC origin of replication
   5800..5851    -  misc_feature   bom (fragment): basis of mobility region from pBR322
   5967..6006    -  CDS            rop (fragment): Rop protein, which maintains plasmids at low copy number; rop
   6007..6192    -  CDS            TcR (fragment): tetracycline efflux protein; tet; confers resistance to tetracycline
   6202..6220    +  promoter       tet promoter (fragment): E. coli promoter for tetracycline efflux protein gene
   6310..7188    -  CDS            araC: L-arabinose regulatory protein; araC
>Addgene plasmid #232520 | pBEL2886 | addgene full sequence | sequence record 464731 | Addgene NGS Result
CATTCAGAGAAGAAACCAATTGTCCATATTGCATCAGACATTGCCGTCACTGCGTCTTTTACTGGCTCTT
CTCGCTAACCAAACCGGTAACCCCGCTTATTAAAAGCATTCTGTAACAAAGCGGGACCAAAGCCATGACA
AAAACGCGTAACAAAAGTGTCTATAATCACGGCAGAAAAGTCCACATTGATTATTTGCACGGCGTCACAC
TTTGCTATGCCATAGCATTTTTATCCATAAGATTAGCGGATCCTACCTGACGCTTTTTATCGCAACTCTC
TACTGTTTCTCCATACCCGTTTTTTTGGGCTAGCCGAAGGGTGAATTATGAGTCAGGAAACGCCCGCTTC
GACGACTGAAGCGCAGATTAAAAATAAACGCCGTATCTCACCTTTCTGGCTGCTGCCGTTCATCGCGCTA
ATGATTGCCAGTTGGCTGATTTGGGACAGTTATCAGGACCGGGGTAATACCGTCACCATCGACTTTATGT
CGGCGGATGGTATTGTTCCAGGCCGTACGCCTGTTCGTTATCAGGGCGTTGAAGTCGGAACAGTGCAGGA
TATCAGCCTCAGCGACGATCTTCGTAAGATTGAAGTCAAGGTCAGCATCAAGTCCGATATGAAAGATGCG
CTGCGCGAAGAGACTCAGTTCTGGCTGGTGACGCCAAAAGCATCGTTGGCAGGTGTCTCCGGGCTGGACG
CCCTCGTCGGTGGGAACTATATCGGCATGATGCCGGGTAAAGGTAAAGAGCAGGATCACTTTGTCGCACT
CGATACCCAACCGAAATATCGGCTGGACAATGGCGATCTGATGATCCACCTGCAAGCCCCCGATCTCGGT
TCGCTGAACAGCGGTTCATTGGTCTATTTCCGCAAGATCCCGGTGGGAAAAGTCTACGACTATGCCATCA
ATCCCAACAAGCAAGGCGTGGTGATTGATGTCCTGATCGAGCGGCGTTTTACCGATCTGGTGAAAAAAGG
TAGCCGTTTCTGGAACGTTTCCGGCGTTGATGCCAACGTCAGTATCAGTGGCGCGAAGGTGAAACTGGAA
AGCCTGGCGGCACTGGTTAACGGTGCGATTGCCTTCGATTCACCAGAAGAGTCGAAACCTGCCGAGGCGG
AAGATACCTTTGGTCTGTATGAAGATCTGGCCCACAGCCAGCGTGGCGTAATAATAAAACTGGAACTGCC
GAGTGGGGCCGGATTAACCGCCGACTCGACGCCGTTAATGTATCAGGGGCTGGAAGTCGGACAGCTGACT
AAACTGGATTTAAATCCTGGTGGTAAAGTCACAGGGGAAATGACCGTTGATCCCAGCGTCGTTACCCTGC
TTCGTGAAAATACCCGCATCGAATTACGCAACCCGAAATTATCCCTTAGCGATGCTAATCTCAGCGCCCT
GCTGACCGGCAAAACCTTCGAGCTGGTGCCCGGCGATGGCGAGCCACGCAAAGAGTTCGTTGTTGTGCCA
GGCGAAAAAGCACTGCTGCATGAACCTGATGTTCTGACGCTGACCCTGACCGCGCCGGAAAGTTACGGTA
TTGATGCGGGTCAGCCGCTCATTCTTCACGGCGTGCAGGTAGGCCAGGTTATCGATCGTAAACTCACCAG
CAAAGGCGTCACCTTTACCGTCGCCATCGAGCCTCAGCATCGCGAACTGGTAAAAGGCGATAGCAAATTT
GTCGTCAACAGCCGTGTCGATGTGAAGGTGGGGCTGGATGGCGTTGAGTTTCTCGGTGCCAGCGCCTCAG
AATGGATCAATGGCGGGATACGTATTCTGCCGGGCGATAAAGGTGAGATGAAAGCCAGCTATCCACTGTA
TGCCAATTTGGAAAAAGCGCTGGAGAACAGCCTTAGCGATTTACCCACCACAACCGTGAGTTTGAGTGCA
GAGACGCTGCCGGATGTGCAGGCAGGATCGGTAGTGCTGTACCGTAAATTTGAAGTTGGTGAAGTGATTA
CCGTGCGTCCGCGAGCTAACGCGTTTGATATCGATCTGCATATTAAGCCGGAGTATCGCAACCTTCTGAC
CAGCAATAGCGTGTTCTGGGCAGAAGGCGGGGCGAAAGTTCAGCTGAATGGTAGTGGTCTGACCGTACAG
GCATCCCCGCTCTCCAGAGCATTAAAGGGAGCCATTAGCTTCGACAACCTCAGCGGTGCCAGCGCCAGTC
AGCGTAAAGGCGATAAGCGTATTCTGTATGCTTCCGAAACAGCGGCCCGTGCGGTTGGCGGGCAGATTAC
GCTTCACGCTTTCGATGCCGGAAAACTGGCGGTCGGGATGCCAATTCGCTATCTCGGTATTGATATCGGG
CAAATCCAGACGCTGGATCTGATTACCGCACGCAATGAAGTACAGGCAAAGGCGGTACTTTACCCGGAAT
ATGTCCAGACCTTTGCTCGCGGTGGTACGCGCTTCTCAGTGGTCACACCGCAAATTTCGGCAGCTGGCGT
TGAGCATCTTGATACTATCCTCCAGCCGTATATCAACGTCGAACCAGGCCGGGGCAATCCTCGCCGCGAC
TTTGAATTACAAGAGGCCACCATTACTGATTCGCGTTACCTGGATGGCTTAAGCATTATTGTTGAAGCGC
CGGAAGCCGGTTCGTTAGGCATCGGTACGCCTGTGCTGTTCCGTGGTCTGGAAGTCGGTACGGTTACAGG
AATGACGCTGGGGACATTGTCAGATCGCGTGATGATTGCGATGCGCATCAGTAAACGCTATCAACACCTG
GTGCGTAACAATTCCGTCTTCTGGTTGGCATCGGGTTACAGTCTGGACTTTGGTCTGACGGGCGGCGTAG
TGAAAACCGGCACCTTTAACCAGTTTATCCGTGGCGGCATCGCCTTCGCCACGCCTCCGGGTACGCCACT
GGCACCGAAAGCCCAGGAAGGCAAACACTTCCTGTTGCAGGAAAGTGAACCGAAAGAGTGGCGTGAATGG
GGAACTGCGCTTCCCAAATAAGGTACCAAATTCCAGAAAAGAGACGCTGAAAAGCGTCTTTTTTCGTTTT
GGTCCTGGTCTGAGGAATGGTTGTAAGCTTGGCTGTTTTGGCGGATGAGAGAAGATTTTCAGCCTGATAC
AGATTAAATCAGAACGCAGAAGCGGTCTGATAAAACAGAATTTGCCTGGCGGCAGTAGCGCGGTGGTCCC
ACCTGACCCCATGCCGAACTCAGAAGTGAAACGCCGTAGCGCCGATGGTAGTGTGGGGTCTCCCCATGCG
AGAGTAGGGAACTGCCAGGCATCAAATAAAACGAAAGGCTCAGTCGAAAGACTGGGCCTTTCGTTTTATC
TGTTGTTTGTCGGTGAACGCTCTCCTGAGTAGGACAAATCCGCCGGGAGCGGATTTGAACGTTGCGAAGC
AACGGCCCGGAGGGTGGCGGGCAGGACGCCCGCCATAAACTGCCAGGCATCAAATTAAGCAGAAGGCCAT
CCTGACGGATGGCCTTTTTGCGTTTCTACAAACTCTTTTGTTTATTTTTCTAAATACATTCAAATATGTA
TCCGCTCATGAGACAATAACCCTGATAAATGCTTCAATAATATTGAAAAAGGAAGAGTATGAGTATTCAA
CATTTCCGTGTCGCCCTTATTCCCTTTTTTGCGGCATTTTGCCTTCCTGTTTTTGCTCACCCAGAAACGC
TGGTGAAAGTAAAAGATGCTGAAGATCAGTTGGGTGCACGAGTGGGTTACATCGAACTGGATCTCAACAG
CGGTAAGATCCTTGAGAGTTTTCGCCCCGAAGAACGTTTTCCAATGATGAGCACTTTTAAAGTTCTGCTA
TGTGGCGCGGTATTATCCCGTGTTGACGCCGGGCAAGAGCAACTCGGTCGCCGCATACACTATTCTCAGA
ATGACTTGGTTGAGTACTCACCAGTCACAGAAAAGCATCTTACGGATGGCATGACAGTAAGAGAATTATG
CAGTGCTGCCATAACCATGAGTGATAACACTGCGGCCAACTTACTTCTGACAACGATCGGAGGACCGAAG
GAGCTAACCGCTTTTTTGCACAACATGGGGGATCATGTAACTCGCCTTGATCGTTGGGAACCGGAGCTGA
ATGAAGCCATACCAAACGACGAGCGTGACACCACGATGCCTGCAGCAATGGCAACAACGTTGCGCAAACT
ATTAACTGGCGAACTACTTACTCTAGCTTCCCGGCAACAATTAATAGACTGGATGGAGGCGGATAAAGTT
GCAGGACCACTTCTGCGCTCGGCCCTTCCGGCTGGCTGGTTTATTGCTGATAAATCTGGAGCCGGTGAGC
GTGGGTCTCGCGGTATCATTGCAGCACTGGGGCCAGATGGTAAGCCCTCCCGTATCGTAGTTATCTACAC
GACGGGGAGTCAGGCAACTATGGATGAACGAAATAGACAGATCGCTGAGATAGGTGCCTCACTGATTAAG
CATTGGTAACTGTCAGACCAAGTTTACTCATATATACTTTAGATTGATT
[125 nt withheld, positions 4460-4584]
C
[141 nt withheld, positions 4586-4726]
CCTTTGACGTTGGAGTCCACGTTCTTT
[37 nt withheld, positions 4754-4790]
ACCCTATCTCGGGCTATTCTTTTGATTTATAAGGGATTTTGCCGATTTCGGCCTATTGGTTAAAAAATGA
GCTGATTTAACAAAAATTTAACGCGAATTTTAACAAAATATTAACGTTTACAATTTAAAAGGATCTAGGT
GAAGATCCTTTTTGATAATCTCATGACCAAAATCCCTTAACGTGAGTTTTCGTTCCACTGAGCGTCAGAC
CCCGTAGAAAAGATCAAAGGATCTTCTTGAGATCCTTTTTTTCTGCGCGTAATCTGCTGCTTGCAAACAA
AAAAACCACCGCTACCAGCGGTGGTTTGTTTGCCGGATCAAGAGCTACCAACTCTTTTTCCGAAGGTAAC
TGGCTCAGCAGAGCGCAGATACCAAATACTGTCCTTCTAGTGTAGCCGTAGTTAGGCCACCACTTCAAGA
ACTCTGTAGCACCGCCTACATACCTCGCTCTGCTAATCCTGTTACCAGTGGCTGCTGCCAGTGGCGATAA
GTCGTGTCTTACCGGGTTGGACTCAAGACGATAGTTACCGGATAAGGCGCAGCGGTCGGGCTGAACGGGG
GGTTCGTGCACACAGCCCAGCTTGGAGCGAACGACCTACACCGAACTGAGATACCTACAGCGTGAGCTAT
GAGAAAGCGCCACGCTTCCCGAAGGGAGAAAGGCGGACAGGTATCCGGTAAGCGGCAGGGTCGGAACAGG
AGAGCGCACGAGGGAGCTTCCAGGGGGAAACGCCTGGTATCTTTATAGTCCTGTCGGGTTTCGCCACCTC
TGACTTGAGCGTCGATTTTTGTGATGCTCGTCAGGGGGGCGGAGCCTATGGAAAAACGCCAGCAACGCGG
CCTTTTTACGGTTCCTGGCCTTTTGCTGGCCTTTTGCTCACATGTTCTTTCCTGCGTTATCCCCTGATTC
TGTGGATAACCGTATTACCGCCTTTGAGTGAGCTGATACCGCTCGCCGCAGCCGAACGACCGAGCGCAGC
GAGTCAGTGAGCGAGGAAGCGGAAGAGCGCCTGATGCGGTATTTTCTCCTTACGCATCTGTGCGGTATTT
CACACCGCATAGGGTCATGGCTGCGCCCCGACACCCGCCAACACCCGCTGACGCGCCCTGACGGGCTTGT
CTGCTCCCGGCATCCGCTTACAGACAAGCTGTGACCGTCTCCGGGAGCTGCATGTGTCAGAGGTTTTCAC
CGTCATCACCGAAACGCGCGAGGCAGAAGGAGATGGCGCCCAACAGTCCCCCGGCCACGGGGCCTGCCAC
CATACCCACGCCGAAACAAGCGCTCATGAGCCCGAAGTGGCGAGCCCGATCTTCCCCATCGGTGATGTCG
GCGATATAGGCGCCAGCAACCGCACCTGTGGCGCCGGTGATGCCGGCCACGATGCGTCCGGCGTAGAGGA
TCTGCTCATGTTTGACAGCTTATCATCGATGCATAATGTGCCTGTCAAATGGACGAAGCAGGGATTCTGC
AAACCCTATGCTACTCCGTCAAGCCGTCAATTGTCTGATTCGTTACCAATTATGACAACTTGACGGCTAC
ATCATTCACTTTTTCTTCACAACCGGCACGGAACTCGCTCGGGCTGGCCCCGGTGCATTTTTTAAATACC
CGCGAGAAATAGAGTTGATCGTCAAAACCAACATTGCGACCGACGGTGGCGATAGGCATCCGGGTGGTGC
TCAAAAGCAGCTTCGCCTGGCTGATACGTTGGTCCTCGCGCCAGCTTAAGACGCTAATCCCTAACTGCTG
GCGGAAAAGATGTGACAGACGCGACGGCGACAAGCAAACATGCTGTGCGACGCTGGCGATATCAAAATTG
CTGTCTGCCAGGTGATCGCTGATGTACTGACAAGCCTCGCGTACCCGATTATCCATCGGTGGATGGAGCG
ACTCGTTAATCGCTTCCATGCGCCGCAGTAACAATTGCTCAAGCAGATTTATCGCCAGCAGCTCCGAATA
GCGCCCTTCCCCTTGCCCGGCGTTAATGATTTGCCCAAACAGGTCGCTGAAATGCGGCTGGTGCGCTTCA
TCCGGGCGAAAGAACCCCGTATTGGCAAATATTGACGGCCAGTTAAGCCATTCATGCCAGTAGGCGCGCG
GACGAAAGTAAACCCACTGGTGATACCATTCGCGAGCCTCCGGATGACGACCGTAGTGATGAATCTCTCC
TGGCGGGAACAGCAAAATATCACCCGGTCGGCAAACAAATTCTCGTCCCTGATTTTTCACCACCCCCTGA
CCGCGAATGGTGAGATTGAGAATATAACCTTTCATTCCCAGCGGTCGGTCGATAAAAAAATCGAGATAAC
CGTTGGCCTCAATCGGCGTTAAACCCGCCACCAGATGGGCATTAAACGAGTATCCCGGCAGCAGGGGATC
ATTTTGCGCTTCAGCCATACTTTTCATACTCCCGC
